>Addgene plasmid #89668 | pSB1A3_GFP_dT33 | depositor full sequence | sequence record 173783 | pSB1A3_GFP_dT33 sequence 7971 bps
AGTAAAAGATGCTGAAGATCAGTTGGGTGCACGAGTGGGTTATATCGAACTGGATCTCAACAGCGGTAAG
ATCCTTGAGAGTTTTCGCCCCGAAGAACGTTTTCCAATGATGAGCACTTTTAAAGTTCTGCTATGTGGCG
CGGTATTATCCCGTATTGACGCCGGGCAAGAGCAACTCGGTCGCCGCATACACTATTCTCAGAATGACTT
GGTTGAGTACTCACCAGTCACAGAAAAGCATCTTACGGATGGCATGACAGTAAGAGAATTATGCAGTGCT
GCCATAACCATGAGTGATAACACTGCGGCCAACTTACTTCTGACAACGATCGGAGGACCGAAGGAGCTAA
CCGCTTTTTTGCACAACATGGGGGATCATGTAACTCGCCTTGATCGTTGGGAACCGGAGCTGAATGAAGC
CATACCAAACGACGAGCGTGACACCACGATGCCTGTAGCAATGGCAACAACGTTGCGCAAACTATTAACT
GGCGAACTACTTACTCTAGCTTCCCGGCAACAATTAATAGACTGGATGGAGGCGGATAAAGTTGCAGGAC
CACTTCTGCGCTCGGCCCTTCCGGCTGGCTGGTTTATTGCTGATAAATCTGGAGCCGGTGAGCGTGGGTC
TCGCGGTATCATTGCAGCACTGGGGCCAGATGGTAAGCCCTCCCGTATCGTAGTTATCTACACGACGGGG
AGTCAGGCAACTATGGATGAACGAAATAGACAGATCGCTGAGATAGGTGCCTCACTGATTAAGCATTGGT
AACTGTCAGACCAAGTTTACTCATATATACTTTAGATTGATTTAAAACTTCATTTTTAATTTAAAAGGAT
CTAGGTGAAGATCCTTTTTGATAATCTCATGACCAAAATCCCTTAACGTGAGTTTTCGTTCCACTGAGCG
TCAGACCCCGTAGAAAAGATCAAAGGATCTTCTTGAGATCCTTTTTTTCTGCGCGTAATCTGCTGCTTGC
AAACAAAAAAACCACCGCTACCAGCGGTGGTTTGTTTGCCGGATCAAGAGCTACCAACTCTTTTTCCGAA
GGTAACTGGCTTCAGCAGAGCGCAGATACCAAATACTGTTCTTCTAGTGTAGCCGTAGTTAGGCCACCAC
TTCAAGAACTCTGTAGCACCGCCTACATACCTCGCTCTGCTAATCCTGTTACCAGTGGCTGCTGCCAGTG
GCGATAAGTCGTGTCTTACCGGGTTGGACTCAAGACGATAGTTACCGGATAAGGCGCAGCGGTCGGGCTG
AACGGGGGGTTCGTGCACACAGCCCAGCTTGGAGCGAACGACCTACACCGAACTGAGATACCTACAGCGT
GAGCTATGAGAAAGCGCCACGCTTCCCGAAGGGAGAAAGGCGGACAGGTATCCGGTAAGCGGCAGGGTCG
GAACAGGAGAGCGCACGAGGGAGCTTCCAGGGGGAAACGCCTGGTATCTTTATAGTCCTGTCGGGTTTCG
CCACCTCTGACTTGAGCGTCGATTTTTGTGATGCTCGTCAGGGGGGCGGAGCCTGTGGAAAAACGCCAGC
AACGCGGCCTTTTTACGGTTCCTGGCCTTTTGCTGGCCTTTTGCTCACATGTTCTTTCCTGCGTTATCCC
CTGATTCTGTGGATAACCGTATTACCGCCTTTGAGTGAGCTGATACCGCTCGCCGCAGCCGAACGACCGA
GCGCAGCGAGTCAGTGAGCGAGGAAGCCTGCATAACGCGAAGTAATCTTTTCGGTTTTAAAGAAAAAGGG
CAGGGTGGTGACACCTTGCCCTTTTTTGCCGGACTGCAGCGGCCGCTAGCTAATACGACTCACTATAGGG
AGACCACAACGGTTTCCCTCTAGAAATAATTTTGTTTAACTTTAAGAAGGAGATAAACAATGGGTAAAGG
AGAAGAACTTTTCACTGGAGTTGTCCCAATTCTTGTTGAATTAGATGGTGATGTTAATGGGCACAAATTT
TCTGTCAGTGGAGAGGGTGAAGGTGATGCAACATACGGAAAACTTACCCTTAAATTTATTTGCACTACTG
GAAAACTACCTGTTCCGTGGCCAACACTTGTCACTACTTTCTCTTATGGTGTTCAATGCTTTTCCCGTTA
TCCGGATCATATGAAACGGCATGACTTTTTCAAGAGTGCCATGCCCGAAGGTTATGTACAGGAACGCACT
ATATCTTTCAAAGATGACGGGAACTACAAGACGCGTGCTGAAGTCAAGTTTGAAGGTGATACCCTTGTTA
ATCGTATCGAGTTAAAAGGTATTGATTTTAAAGAAGATGGAAACATTCTCGGACACAAACTCGAGTACAA
CTATAACTCACACAATGTATACATCACGGCAGACAAACAAAAGAATGGAATCAAAGCTAACTTCAAAATT
CGCCACAACATTGAAGATGGATCCGTTCAACTAGCAGACCATTATCAACAAAATACTCCAATTGGCGATG
GCCCTGTCCTTTTACCAGACAACCATTACCTGTCCACACAATCTGCCCTTTCGAAAGATCCCAATGAAAA
GAGAGACCACATGGTCCTTCTTGAGTTTGTAACAGCTGCTGGGATTACACATGGCATGGATGAACTATAC
AAGTGGGGTCTTAGCGCGGGCGCCGTAGATTTGAGAACTTTGGGATATTCACAGCAGCAGCAGGAAAAGA
TCAAGCCCAAAGTGAGGTCGACAGTCGCGCAGCATCACGAAGCGCTGGTGGGTCATGGGTTTACACATGC
CCACATCGTAGCCTTGTCGCAGCACCCTGCAGCCCTTGGCACGGTCGCCGTCAAGTACCAGGACATGATT
GCGGCGTTGCCGGAAGCCACACATGAGGCGATCGTCGGTGTGGGGAAACAGTGGAGCGGAGCCCGAGCGC
TTGAGGCCCTGTTGACGGTCGCGGGAGAGCTGAGAGGGCCTCCCCTTCAGCTGGACACGGGCCAGTTGCT
GAAGATCGCGAAGCGGGGAGGAGTCACGGCGGTCGAGGCGGTGCACGCGTGGCGCAATGCGCTCACGGGA
GCACCCCTCAACCTGACCCCAGAGCAGGTCGTGGCCATTGCCTCGAATGGAGGTGGCAAACAGGCTCTGG
AAACCGTACAACGATTGCTGCCGGTGCTGTGCCAAGCGCACGGGTTGACCCCAGAGCAGGTCGTGGCGAT
CGCAAGCCACGACGGTGGCAAACAGGCTCTGGAAACAGTACAGAGGCTGTTGCCTGTGCTGTGCCAAGCG
CACGGACTTACCCCAGAGCAGGTCGTGGCAATCGCGAGCAATAACGGTGGCAAACAGGCTCTGGAAACGG
TGCAGAGGCTCCTTCCAGTGCTGTGCCAAGCGCACGGTTTAACCCCAGAGCAGGTCGTGGCAATCGCCTC
CAACATTGGTGGCAAACAGGCTCTGGAAACTGTCCAGCGCCTGCTTCCCGTGCTGTGCCAAGCGCACGGG
CTCACCCCAGAGCAGGTCGTGGCGATCGCAAGCCACGACGGTGGCAAACAGGCTCTGGAAACAGTACAGA
GGCTGTTGCCTGTGCTGTGCCAAGCGCACGGTCTGACCCCAGAGCAGGTCGTGGCAATCGCGAGCAATAA
CGGTGGCAAACAGGCTCTGGAAACGGTGCAGAGGCTCCTTCCAGTGCTGTGCCAAGCGCACGGGTTAACC
CCAGAGCAGGTCGTGGCAATCGCCTCCAACATTGGTGGCAAACAGGCTCTGGAAACTGTCCAGCGCCTGC
TTCCCGTGCTGTGCCAAGCGCACGGACTCACCCCAGAGCAGGTCGTGGCAATCGCCTCCAACATTGGTGG
CAAACAGGCTCTGGAAACTGTCCAGCGCCTGCTTCCCGTGCTGTGCCAAGCGCACGGTTTGACCCCAGAG
CAGGTCGTGGCAATCGCCTCCAACATTGGTGGCAAACAGGCTCTGGAAACTGTCCAGCGCCTGCTTCCCG
TGCTGTGCCAAGCGCACGGGTTGACCCCAGAGCAGGTCGTGGCGATCGCAAGCCACGACGGTGGCAAACA
GGCTCTGGAAACAGTACAGAGGCTGTTGCCTGTGCTGTGCCAAGCGCACGGACTTACCCCAGAGCAGGTC
GTGGCAATCGCGAGCAATAACGGTGGCAAACAGGCTCTGGAAACGGTGCAGAGGCTCCTTCCAGTGCTGT
GCCAAGCGCACGGACTGACCCCAGAGCAGGTCGTGGCCATTGCCTCGAATGGAGGTGGCAAACAGGCTCT
GGAAACCGTACAACGATTGCTGCCGGTGCTGTGCCAAGCGCACGGCCTGACCCCAGAGCAGGTCGTGGCC
ATTGCCTCGAATGGAGGTGGCAAACAGGCTCTGGAAACCGTACAACGATTGCTGCCGGTGCTGTGCCAAG
CGCACGGTTTAACCCCAGAGCAGGTCGTGGCAATCGCCTCCAACATTGGTGGCAAACAGGCTCTGGAAAC
TGTCCAGCGCCTGCTTCCCGTGCTGTGCCAAGCGCACGGGCTCACCCCAGAGCAGGTCGTGGCGATCGCA
AGCCACGACGGTGGCAAACAGGCTCTGGAAACAGTACAGAGGCTGTTGCCTGTGCTGTGCCAAGCGCACG
GTCTGACCCCAGAGCAGGTCGTGGCAATCGCGAGCAATAACGGTGGCAAACAGGCTCTGGAAACGGTGCA
GAGGCTCCTTCCAGTGCTGTGCCAAGCGCACGGGTTAACCCCAGAGCAGGTCGTGGCGATCGCAAGCCAC
GACGGTGGCAAACAGGCTCTGGAAACAGTACAGAGGCTGTTGCCTGTGCTGTGCCAAGCGCACGGACTCA
CCCCAGAGCAGGTCGTGGCGATCGCAAGCCACGACGGTGGCAAACAGGCTCTGGAAACAGTACAGAGGCT
GTTGCCTGTGCTGTGCCAAGCGCACGGGTTAACCCCAGAGCAGGTCGTGGCCATTGCCTCGAATGGAGGT
GGCAAACAGGCTCTGGAAACCGTACAACGATTGCTGCCGGTGCTGTGCCAAGCGCACGGTCTGACCCCAG
AGCAGGTCGTGGCGATCGCAAGCCACGACGGTGGCAAACAGGCTCTGGAAACAGTACAGAGGCTGTTGCC
TGTGCTGTGCCAAGCGCACGGACTGAGCGCGGGCGCCGTAGATTTGAGAACTTTGGGATATTCACAGCAG
CAGCAGGAAAAGATCAAGCCCAAAGTGAGGTCGACAGTCGCGCAGCATCACGAAGCGCTGGTGGGTCATG
GGTTTACACATGCCCACATCGTAGCCTTGTCGCAGCACCCTGCAGCCCTTGGCACGGTCGCCGTCAAGTA
CCAGGACATGATTGCGGCGTTGCCGGAAGCCACACATGAGGCGATCGTCGGTGTGGGGAAACAGTGGAGC
GGAGCCCGAGCGCTTGAGGCCCTGTTGACGGTCGCGGGAGAGCTGAGAGGGCCTCCCCTTCAGCTGGACA
CGGGCCAGTTGCTGAAGATCGCGAAGCGGGGAGGAGTCACGGCGGTCGAGGCGGTGCACGCGTGGCGCAA
TGCGCTCACGGGAGCACCCCTCAACCTGACCCCAGAGCAGGTCGTGGCGATCGCAAGCCACGACGGTGGC
AAACAGGCTCTGGAAACAGTACAGAGGCTGTTGCCTGTGCTGTGCCAAGCGCACGGTTTAACCCCAGAGC
AGGTCGTGGCAATCGCCTCCAACATTGGTGGCAAACAGGCTCTGGAAACTGTCCAGCGCCTGCTTCCCGT
GCTGTGCCAAGCGCACGGGCTCACCCCAGAGCAGGTCGTGGCAATCGCCTCCAACATTGGTGGCAAACAG
GCTCTGGAAACTGTCCAGCGCCTGCTTCCCGTGCTGTGCCAAGCGCACGGGTTAACCCCAGAGCAGGTCG
TGGCCATTGCCTCGAATGGAGGTGGCAAACAGGCTCTGGAAACCGTACAACGATTGCTGCCGGTGCTGTG
CCAAGCGCACGGGTTGACCCCAGAGCAGGTCGTGGCGATCGCAAGCCACGACGGTGGCAAACAGGCTCTG
GAAACAGTACAGAGGCTGTTGCCTGTGCTGTGCCAAGCGCACGGACTTACCCCAGAGCAGGTCGTGGCCA
TTGCCTCGAATGGAGGTGGCAAACAGGCTCTGGAAACCGTACAACGATTGCTGCCGGTGCTGTGCCAAGC
GCACGGACTGACCCCAGAGCAGGTCGTGGCGATCGCAAGCCACGACGGTGGCAAACAGGCTCTGGAAACA
GTACAGAGGCTGTTGCCTGTGCTGTGCCAAGCGCACGGCCTGACCCCAGAGCAGGTCGTGGCAATCGCGA
GCAATAACGGTGGCAAACAGGCTCTGGAAACGGTGCAGAGGCTCCTTCCAGTGCTGTGCCAAGCGCACGG
TTTAACCCCAGAGCAGGTCGTGGCAATCGCCTCCAACATTGGTGGCAAACAGGCTCTGGAAACTGTCCAG
CGCCTGCTTCCCGTGCTGTGCCAAGCGCACGGGCTCACCCCAGAGCAGGTCGTGGCCATTGCCTCGAATG
GAGGTGGCAAACAGGCTCTGGAAACCGTACAACGATTGCTGCCGGTGCTGTGCCAAGCGCACGGCCTAAC
CCCAGAGCAGGTCGTGGCCATTGCCTCGAATGGAGGTGGCAAACAGGCTCTGGAAACCGTACAACGATTG
CTGCCGGTGCTGTGCCAAGCGCACGGTCTGACCCCAGAGCAGGTCGTGGCGATCGCAAGCCACGACGGTG
GCAAACAGGCTCTGGAAACAGTACAGAGGCTGTTGCCTGTGCTGTGCCAAGCGCACGGGTTAACCCCAGA
GCAGGTCGTGGCAATCGCGAGCAATAACGGTGGCAAACAGGCTCTGGAAACGGTGCAGAGGCTCCTTCCA
GTGCTGTGCCAAGCGCACGGACTCACCCCAGAGCAGGTCGTGGCCATTGCCTCGAATGGAGGTGGCAAAC
AGGCTCTGGAAACCGTACAACGATTGCTGCCGGTGCTGTGCCAAGCGCACGGGTTGACCCCAGAGCAGGT
CGTGGCGATCGCAAGCCACGACGGTGGCAAACAGGCTCTGGAAACAGTACAGAGGCTGTTGCCTGTGCTG
TGCCAAGCGCACGGACTTACCCCAGAGCAGGTCGTGGCCATTGCCTCGAATGGAGGTGGCAAACAGGCTC
TGGAAACCGTACAACGATTGCTGCCGGTGCTGTGCCAAGCGCACGGACTGACCCCAGAGCAGGTCGTGGC
AATCGCGAGCAATAACGGTGGCAAACAGGCTCTGGAAACGGTGCAGAGGCTCCTTCCAGTGCTGTGCCAA
GCGCACGGCCTGACCCCAGAGCAGGTCGTGGCAATCGCCTCCAACATTGGTGGCAAACAGGCTCTGGAAA
CTGTCCAGCGCCTGCTTCCCGTGCTGTGCCAAGCGCACGGTTTAACCCCAGAGCAGGTCGTGGCAATCGC
CTCCAACATTGGTGGCAAACAGGCTCTGGAAACTGTCCAGCGCCTGCTTCCCGTGCTGTGCCAAGCGCAC
GGGCTCACCCCAGAGCAGGTCGTGGCCATTGCCTCGAATGGAGGTGGCAAACAGGCTCTGGAATCTATCG
TTGCTCAGCTGTCACGTCCGGACCCGGCTCTGGCTGCTCTGACCAACGACCACCTGGTTGCTCTGGCTTG
CCTGGGTGGTCGTCCGGCTATGGACGCTGTTAAAAAAGGCCTAGTGCCGCGCGGCAGCCACCACCATCAC
CATCATTAATTCCAGAAATCATCCTTAGCGAAAGCTAAGGATTTTTTTTATCTGAAATTCTGCCTCGTGA
TACGCCTATTTTTATAGGTTAATGTCATGATAATAATGGTTTCTTAGACGTCAGGTGGCACTTTTCGGGG
AAATGTGCGCGGAACCCCTATTTGTTTATTTTTCTAAATACATTCAAATATGTATCCGCTCATGAGACAA
TAACCCTGATAAATGCTTCAATAATATTGAAAAAGGAAGAGTATGAGTATTCAACATTTCCGTGTCGCCC
TTATTCCCTTTTTTGCGGCATTTTGCCTTCCTGTTTTTGCTCACCCAGAAACGCTGGTGAA
Features (pLannotate 1.2.2; 10 found; start..end, strand, type, name):
    943..1531    +  rep_origin     ori: high-copy-number ColE1/pMB1/pBR322/pUC origin of replication
   1726..1783    -  terminator     his operon terminator: This putative transcriptin terminator from the E. coli his operon has a 2-bp deletion introduced during synthesis. Its efficiency has not been determined.
   1801..1819    +  promoter       T7 promoter: promoter for bacteriophage T7 RNA polymerase
   1851..1873    +  RBS            RBS: efficient ribosome binding site from bacteriophage T7 gene 10 (Olins and Rangwala, 1989)
   1880..2593    +  CDS            &alpha;GFP: &alpha;GFP is a basic (constitutively fluorescent) long stokes shift fluorescent protein published in 1996, derived from Aequorea victoria.
   2606..3124    +  CDS            avrBs3 (fragment): AVRB3_XANEU - Experimental evidence at protein level: Swiss-Prot protein existence level 1. Avirulence protein. Acts as a transcription factor in C.annuum plants. In susceptible plants lacking the Bs3 resistance gene induces expression of a number of genes, including genes homologous to a family of auxin-induced genes, alpha-expansin genes, pectate lyase, anthocyanidin glucoside rhamnosyl transferase and at least one transcription factor, UPA20. Their expression leads to plant hypertrophy in mesophyll cells, probably mainly mediated by UPA20 (PubMed:17962565). In resistant plants induces the h
   5069..5587    +  CDS            avrBs3 (fragment): AVRB3_XANEU - Experimental evidence at protein level: Swiss-Prot protein existence level 1. Avirulence protein. Acts as a transcription factor in C.annuum plants. In susceptible plants lacking the Bs3 resistance gene induces expression of a number of genes, including genes homologous to a family of auxin-induced genes, alpha-expansin genes, pectate lyase, anthocyanidin glucoside rhamnosyl transferase and at least one transcription factor, UPA20. Their expression leads to plant hypertrophy in mesophyll cells, probably mainly mediated by UPA20 (PubMed:17962565). In resistant plants induces the h
   7645..7688    +  terminator     bacterial terminator: putative bacterial transcription terminator
   7778..7882    +  promoter       AmpR promoter: bla
   7883..772     +  CDS            AmpR (across the origin): β-lactamase; bla; confers resistance to ampicillin, carbenicillin, and related antibiotics
