>Addgene plasmid #89668 | pSB1A3_GFP_dT33 | addgene full sequence | sequence record 191927 | Addgene NGS Result
AGTAAAAGATGCTGAAGATCAGTTGGGTGCACGAGTGGGTTACATCGAACTGGATCTCAACAGCGGTAAG
ATCCTTGAGAGTTTTCGCCCCGAAGAACGTTTTCCAATGATGAGCACTTTTAAAGTTCTGCTATGTGGCG
CGGTATTATCCCGTATTGACGCCGGGCAAGAGCAACTCGGTCGCCGCATACACTATTCTCAGAATGACTT
GGTTGAGTACTCACCAGTCACAGAAAAGCATCTTACGGATGGCATGACAGTAAGAGAATTATGCAGTGCT
GCCATAACCATGAGTGATAACACTGCGGCCAACTTACTTCTGACAACGATCGGAGGACCGAAGGAGCTAA
CCGCTTTTTTGCACAACATGGGGGATCATGTAACTCGCCTTGATCGTTGGGAACCGGAGCTGAATGAAGC
CATACCAAACGACGAGCGTGACACCACGATGCCTGTAGCAATGGCAACAACGTTGCGCAAACTATTAACT
GGCGAACTACTTACTCTAGCTTCCCGGCAACAATTAATAGACTGGATGGAGGCGGATAAAGTTGCAGGAC
CACTTCTGCGCTCGGCCCTTCCGGCTGGCTGGTTTATTGCTGATAAATCTGGAGCCGGTGAGCGTGGGTC
TCGCGGTATCATTGCAGCACTGGGGCCAGATGGTAAGCCCTCCCGTATCGTAGTTATCTACACGACGGGG
AGTCAGGCAACTATGGATGAACGAAATAGACAGATCGCTGAGATAGGTGCCTCACTGATTAAGCATTGGT
AACTGTCAGACCAAGTTTACTCATATATACTTTAGATTGATTTAAAACTTCATTTTTAATTTAAAAGGAT
CTAGGTGAAGATCCTTTTTGATAATCTCATGACCAAAATCCCTTAACGTGAGTTTTCGTTCCACTGAGCG
TCAGACCCCGTAGAAAAGATCAAAGGATCTTCTTGAGATCCTTTTTTTCTGCGCGTAATCTGCTGCTTGC
AAACAAAAAAACCACCGCTACCAGCGGTGGTTTGTTTGCCGGATCAAGAGCTACCAACTCTTTTTCCGAA
GGTAACTGGCTTCAGCAGAGCGCAGATACCAAATACTGTTCTTCTAGTGTAGCCGTAGTTAGGCCACCAC
TTCAAGAACTCTGTAGCACCGCCTACATACCTCGCTCTGCTAATCCTGTTACCAGTGGCTGCTGCCAGTG
GCGATAAGTCGTGTCTTACCGGGTTGGACTCAAGACGATAGTTACCGGATAAGGCGCAGCGGTCGGGCTG
AACGGGGGGTTCGTGCACACAGCCCAGCTTGGAGCGAACGACCTACACCGAACTGAGATACCTACAGCGT
GAGCTATGAGAAAGCGCCACGCTTCCCGAAGGGAGAAAGGCGGACAGGTATCCGGTAAGCGGCAGGGTCG
GAACAGGAGAGCGCACGAGGGAGCTTCCAGGGGGAAACGCCTGGTATCTTTATAGTCCTGTCGGGTTTCG
CCACCTCTGACTTGAGCGTCGATTTTTGTGATGCTCGTCAGGGGGGCGGAGCCTGTGGAAAAACGCCAGC
AACGCGGCCTTTTTACGGTTCCTGGCCTTTTGCTGGCCTTTTGCTCACATGTTCTTTCCTGCGTTATCCC
CTGATTCTGTGGATAACCGTATTACCGCCTTTGAGTGAGCTGATACCGCTCGCCGCAGCCGAACGACCGA
GCGCAGCGAGTCAGTGAGCGAGGAAGCCTGCATAACGCGAAGTAATCTTTTCGGTTTTAAAGAAAAAGGG
CAGGGTGGTGACACCTTGCCCTTTTTTGCCGGACTGCAGCGGCCGCTAGCTAATACGACTCACTATAGGG
AGACCACAACGGTTTCCCTCTAGAAATAATTTTGTTTAACTTTAAGAAGGAGATAAACAATGGGTAAAGG
AGAAGAACTTTTCACTGGAGTTGTCCCAATTCTTGTTGAATTAGATGGTGATGTTAATGGGCACAAATTT
TCTGTCAGTGGAGAGGGTGAAGGTGATGCAACATACGGAAAACTTACCCTTAAATTTATTTGCACTACTG
GAAAACTACCTGTTCCGTGGCCAACACTTGTCACTACTTTCTCTTATGGTGTTCAATGCTTTTCCCGTTA
TCCGGATCATATGAAACGGCATGACTTTTTCAAGAGTGCCATGCCCGAAGGTTATGTACAGGAACGCACT
ATATCTTTCAAAGATGACGGGAACTACAAGACGCGTGCTGAAGTCAAGTTTGAAGGTGATACCCTTGTTA
ATCGTATCGAGTTAAAAGGTATTGATTTTAAAGAAGATGGAAACATTCTCGGACACAAACTCGAGTACAA
CTATAACTCACACAATGTATACATCACGGCAGACAAACAAAAGAATGGAATCAAAGCTAACTTCAAAATT
CGCCACAACATTGAAGATGGATCCGTTCAACTAGCAGACCATTATCAACAAAATACTCCAATTGGCGATG
GCCCTGTCCTTTTACCAGACAACCATTACCTGTCCACACAATCTGCCCTTTCGAAAGATCCCAATGAAAA
GAGAGACCACATGGTCCTTCTTGAGTTTGTAACAGCTGCTGGGATTACACATGGCATGGATGAACTATAC
AAGTGGGGTCTTAGCGCGGGCGCCGTAGATTTGAGAACTTTGGGATATTCACAGCAGCAGCAGGAAAAGA
TCAAGCCCAAAGTGAGGTCGACAGTCGCGCAGCATCACGAAGCGCTGGTGGGTCATGGGTTTACACATGC
CCACATCGTAGCCTTGTCGCAGCACCCTGCAGCCCTTGGCACGGTCGCCGTCAAGTACCAGGACATGATT
GCGGCGTTGCCGGAAGCCACACATGAGGCGATCGTCGGTGTGGGGAAACAGTGGAGCGGAGCCCGAGCGC
TTGAGGCCCTGTTGACGGTCGCGGGAGAGCTGAGAGGGCCTCCCCTTCAGCTGGACACGGGCCAGTTGCT
GAAGATCGCGAAGCGGGGAGGAGTCACGGCGGTCGAGGCGGTGCACGCGTGGCGCAATGCGCTCACGGGA
GCACCCCTCAACCTGACCCCAGAGCAGGTCGTGGCCATTGCCTCGAATGGAGGTGGCAAACAGGCTCTGG
AAACCGTACAACGATTGCTGCCGGTGCTGTGCCAAGCGCACGGGTTGACCCCAGAGCAGGTCGTGGCGAT
CGCAAGCCACGACGGTGGCAAACAGGCTCTGGAAACAGTACAGAGGCTGTTGCCTGTGCTGTGCCAAGCG
CACGGACTTACCCCAGAGCAGGTCGTGGCAATCGCGAGCAATAACGGTGGCAAACAGGCTCTGGAAACGG
TGCAGAGGCTCCTTCCAGTGCTGTGCCAAGCGCACGGTTTAACCCCAGAGCAGGTCGTGGCAATCGCCTC
CAACATTGGTGGCAAACAGGCTCTGGAAACTGTCCAGCGCCTGCTTCCCGTGCTGTGCCAAGCGCACGGG
CTCACCCCAGAGCAGGTCGTGGCGATCGCAAGCCACGACGGTGGCAAACAGGCTCTGGAAACAGTACAGA
GGCTGTTGCCTGTGCTGTGCCAAGCGCACGGTCTGACCCCAGAGCAGGTCGTGGCAATCGCGAGCAATAA
CGGTGGCAAACAGGCTCTGGAAACGGTGCAGAGGCTCCTTCCAGTGCTGTGCCAAGCGCACGGGTTAACC
CCAGAGCAGGTCGTGGCAATCGCCTCCAACATTGGTGGCAAACAGGCTCTGGAAACTGTCCAGCGCCTGC
TTCCCGTGCTGTGCCAAGCGCACGGACTCACCCCAGAGCAGGTCGTGGCAATCGCCTCCAACATTGGTGG
CAAACAGGCTCTGGAAACTGTCCAGCGCCTGCTTCCCGTGCTGTGCCAAGCGCACGGTTTGACCCCAGAG
CAGGTCGTGGCAATCGCCTCCAACATTGGTGGCAAACAGGCTCTGGAAACTGTCCAGCGCCTGCTTCCCG
TGCTGTGCCAAGCGCACGGGTTGACCCCAGAGCAGGTCGTGGCGATCGCAAGCCACGACGGTGGCAAACA
GGCTCTGGAAACAGTACAGAGGCTGTTGCCTGTGCTGTGCCAAGCGCACGGACTTACCCCAGAGCAGGTC
GTGGCAATCGCGAGCAATAACGGTGGCAAACAGGCTCTGGAAACGGTGCAGAGGCTCCTTCCAGTGCTGT
GCCAAGCGCACGGACTGACCCCAGAGCAGGTCGTGGCCATTGCCTCGAATGGAGGTGGCAAACAGGCTCT
GGAAACCGTACAACGATTGCTGCCGGTGCTGTGCCAAGCGCACGGCCTGACCCCAGAGCAGGTCGTGGCC
ATTGCCTCGAATGGAGGTGGCAAACAGGCTCTGGAAACCGTACAACGATTGCTGCCGGTGCTGTGCCAAG
CGCACGGTTTAACCCCAGAGCAGGTCGTGGCAATCGCCTCCAACATTGGTGGCAAACAGGCTCTGGAAAC
TGTCCAGCGCCTGCTTCCCGTGCTGTGCCAAGCGCACGGGCTCACCCCAGAGCAGGTCGTGGCGATCGCA
AGCCACGACGGTGGCAAACAGGCTCTGGAAACAGTACAGAGGCTGTTGCCTGTGCTGTGCCAAGCGCACG
GTCTGACCCCAGAGCAGGTCGTGGCAATCGCGAGCAATAACGGTGGCAAACAGGCTCTGGAAACGGTGCA
GAGGCTCCTTCCAGTGCTGTGCCAAGCGCACGGGTTAACCCCAGAGCAGGTCGTGGCGATCGCAAGCCAC
GACGGTGGCAAACAGGCTCTGGAAACAGTACAGAGGCTGTTGCCTGTGCTGTGCCAAGCGCACGGACTCA
CCCCAGAGCAGGTCGTGGCGATCGCAAGCCACGACGGTGGCAAACAGGCTCTGGAAACAGTACAGAGGCT
GTTGCCTGTGCTGTGCCAAGCGCACGGGTTGACCCCAGAGCAGGTCGTGGCCATTGCCTCGAATGGAGGT
GGCAAACAGGCTCTGGAAACCGTACAACGATTGCTGCCGGTGCTGTGCCAAGCGCACGGACTTACCCCAG
AGCAGGTCGTGGCGATCGCAAGCCACGACGGTGGCAAACAGGCTCTGGAAACAGTACAGAGGCTGTTGCC
TGTGCTGTGCCAAGCGCACGGACTGAGCGCGGGCGCCGTAGATTTGAGAACTTTGGGATATTCACAGCAG
CAGCAGGAAAAGATCAAGCCCAAAGTGAGGTCGACAGTCGCGCAGCATCACGAAGCGCTGGTGGGTCATG
GGTTTACACATGCCCACATCGTAGCCTTGTCGCAGCACCCTGCAGCCCTTGGCACGGTCGCCGTCAAGTA
CCAGGACATGATTGCGGCGTTGCCGGAAGCCACACATGAGGCGATCGTCGGTGTGGGGAAACAGTGGAGC
GGAGCCCGAGCGCTTGAGGCCCTGTTGACGGTCGCGGGAGAGCTGAGAGGGCCTCCCCTTCAGCTGGACA
CGGGCCAGTTGCTGAAGATCGCGAAGCGGGGAGGAGTCACGGCGGTCGAGGCGGTGCACGCGTGGCGCAA
TGCGCTCACGGGAGCACCCCTCAACCTGACCCCAGAGCAGGTCGTGGCGATCGCAAGCCACGACGGTGGC
AAACAGGCTCTGGAAACAGTACAGAGGCTGTTGCCTGTGCTGTGCCAAGCGCACGGTTTAACCCCAGAGC
AGGTCGTGGCAATCGCCTCCAACATTGGTGGCAAACAGGCTCTGGAAACTGTCCAGCGCCTGCTTCCCGT
GCTGTGCCAAGCGCACGGGCTCACCCCAGAGCAGGTCGTGGCAATCGCCTCCAACATTGGTGGCAAACAG
GCTCTGGAAACTGTCCAGCGCCTGCTTCCCGTGCTGTGCCAAGCGCACGGGTTAACCCCAGAGCAGGTCG
TGGCCATTGCCTCGAATGGAGGTGGCAAACAGGCTCTGGAAACCGTACAACGATTGCTGCCGGTGCTGTG
CCAAGCGCACGGGTTGACCCCAGAGCAGGTCGTGGCGATCGCAAGCCACGACGGTGGCAAACAGGCTCTG
GAAACAGTACAGAGGCTGTTGCCTGTGCTGTGCCAAGCGCACGGACTTACCCCAGAGCAGGTCGTGGCCA
TTGCCTCGAATGGAGGTGGCAAACAGGCTCTGGAAACCGTACAACGATTGCTGCCGGTGCTGTGCCAAGC
GCACGGACTGACCCCAGAGCAGGTCGTGGCGATCGCAAGCCACGACGGTGGCAAACAGGCTCTGGAAACA
GTACAGAGGCTGTTGCCTGTGCTGTGCCAAGCGCACGGCCTGACCCCAGAGCAGGTCGTGGCAATCGCGA
GCAATAACGGTGGCAAACAGGCTCTGGAAACGGTGCAGAGGCTCCTTCCAGTGCTGTGCCAAGCGCACGG
TTTAACCCCAGAGCAGGTCGTGGCAATCGCCTCCAACATTGGTGGCAAACAGGCTCTGGAAACTGTCCAG
CGCCTGCTTCCCGTGCTGTGCCAAGCGCACGGGCTCACCCCAGAGCAGGTCGTGGCCATTGCCTCGAATG
GAGGTGGCAAACAGGCTCTGGAAACCGTACAACGATTGCTGCCGGTGCTGTGCCAAGCGCACGGCCTAAC
CCCAGAGCAGGTCGTGGCCATTGCCTCGAATGGAGGTGGCAAACAGGCTCTGGAAACCGTACAACGATTG
CTGCCGGTGCTGTGCCAAGCGCACGGTCTGACCCCAGAGCAGGTCGTGGCGATCGCAAGCCACGACGGTG
GCAAACAGGCTCTGGAAACAGTACAGAGGCTGTTGCCTGTGCTGTGCCAAGCGCACGGGTTAACCCCAGA
GCAGGTCGTGGCAATCGCGAGCAATAACGGTGGCAAACAGGCTCTGGAAACGGTGCAGAGGCTCCTTCCA
GTGCTGTGCCAAGCGCACGGACTCACCCCAGAGCAGGTCGTGGCCATTGCCTCGAATGGAGGTGGCAAAC
AGGCTCTGGAAACCGTACAACGATTGCTGCCGGTGCTGTGCCAAGCGCACGGGTTGACCCCAGAGCAGGT
CGTGGCGATCGCAAGCCACGACGGTGGCAAACAGGCTCTGGAAACAGTACAGAGGCTGTTGCCTGTGCTG
TGCCAAGCGCACGGACTTACCCCAGAGCAGGTCGTGGCCATTGCCTCGAATGGAGGTGGCAAACAGGCTC
TGGAAACCGTACAACGATTGCTGCCGGTGCTGTGCCAAGCGCACGGACTGACCCCAGAGCAGGTCGTGGC
AATCGCGAGCAATAACGGTGGCAAACAGGCTCTGGAAACGGTGCAGAGGCTCCTTCCAGTGCTGTGCCAA
GCGCACGGCCTGACCCCAGAGCAGGTCGTGGCAATCGCCTCCAACATTGGTGGCAAACAGGCTCTGGAAA
CTGTCCAGCGCCTGCTTCCCGTGCTGTGCCAAGCGCACGGTTTAACCCCAGAGCAGGTCGTGGCAATCGC
CTCCAACATTGGTGGCAAACAGGCTCTGGAAACTGTCCAGCGCCTGCTTCCCGTGCTGTGCCAAGCGCAC
GGGCTCACCCCAGAGCAGGTCGTGGCCATTGCCTCGAATGGAGGTGGCAAACAGGCTCTGGAATCTATCG
TTGCTCAGCTGTCACGTCCGGACCCGGCTCTGGCTGCTCTGACCAACGACCACCTGGTTGCTCTGGCTTG
CCTGGGTGGTCGTCCGGCTATGGACGCTGTTAAAAAAGGCCTAGTGCCGCGCGGCAGCCACCACCATCAC
CATCATTAATTCCAGAAATCATCCTTAGCGAAAGCTAAGGATTTTTTTTATCTGAAATTCTGCCTCGTGA
TACGCCTATTTTTATAGGTTAATGTCATGATAATAATGGTTTCTTAGACGTCAGGTGGCACTTTTCGGGG
AAATGTGCGCGGAACCCCTATTTGTTTATTTTTCTAAATACATTCAAATATGTATCCGCTCATGAGACAA
TAACCCTGATAAATGCTTCAATAATATTGAAAAAGGAAGAGTATGAGTATTCAACATTTCCGTGTCGCCC
TTATTCCCTTTTTTGCGGCATTTTGCCTTCCTGTTTTTGCTCACCCAGAAACGCTGGTGAA
Features (pLannotate 1.2.2; 10 found; start..end, strand, type, name):
    943..1531    +  rep_origin     ori: high-copy-number ColE1/pMB1/pBR322/pUC origin of replication
   1726..1783    -  terminator     his operon terminator: This putative transcriptin terminator from the E. coli his operon has a 2-bp deletion introduced during synthesis. Its efficiency has not been determined.
   1801..1819    +  promoter       T7 promoter: promoter for bacteriophage T7 RNA polymerase
   1851..1873    +  RBS            RBS: efficient ribosome binding site from bacteriophage T7 gene 10 (Olins and Rangwala, 1989)
   1880..2593    +  CDS            &alpha;GFP: &alpha;GFP is a basic (constitutively fluorescent) long stokes shift fluorescent protein published in 1996, derived from Aequorea victoria.
   2606..3124    +  CDS            avrBs3 (fragment): AVRB3_XANEU - Experimental evidence at protein level: Swiss-Prot protein existence level 1. Avirulence protein. Acts as a transcription factor in C.annuum plants. In susceptible plants lacking the Bs3 resistance gene induces expression of a number of genes, including genes homologous to a family of auxin-induced genes, alpha-expansin genes, pectate lyase, anthocyanidin glucoside rhamnosyl transferase and at least one transcription factor, UPA20. Their expression leads to plant hypertrophy in mesophyll cells, probably mainly mediated by UPA20 (PubMed:17962565). In resistant plants induces the h
   5069..5587    +  CDS            avrBs3 (fragment): AVRB3_XANEU - Experimental evidence at protein level: Swiss-Prot protein existence level 1. Avirulence protein. Acts as a transcription factor in C.annuum plants. In susceptible plants lacking the Bs3 resistance gene induces expression of a number of genes, including genes homologous to a family of auxin-induced genes, alpha-expansin genes, pectate lyase, anthocyanidin glucoside rhamnosyl transferase and at least one transcription factor, UPA20. Their expression leads to plant hypertrophy in mesophyll cells, probably mainly mediated by UPA20 (PubMed:17962565). In resistant plants induces the h
   7645..7688    +  terminator     bacterial terminator: putative bacterial transcription terminator
   7778..7882    +  promoter       AmpR promoter: bla
   7883..772     +  CDS            AmpR (across the origin): β-lactamase; bla; confers resistance to ampicillin, carbenicillin, and related antibiotics
