[The description below was written by a language model from this plasmid's Addgene catalogue record and pLannotate feature annotations shown in this document.]
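Description:
pSB1A3_GFP_dT33 is a bacterial expression plasmid built on pSB1A3, a high-copy backbone from the iGEM parts registry. It replicates in E. coli through a ColE1/pUC-type origin and is selected with ampicillin via a β-lactamase gene driven by its own bla promoter. Transcription terminators flank the cloning region (a his operon terminator on the upstream side in reverse orientation and a putative bacterial terminator downstream), which insulates the insert from the rest of the backbone. The full sequence record is about 8 kb, of which the synthetic insert accounts for roughly 6 kb.

The payload is a single open reading frame under a T7 promoter with the efficient ribosome binding site from phage T7 gene 10, so expression depends on a source of T7 RNA polymerase. The frame begins with cycle3-GFP (annotated as an Aequorea victoria GFP variant), fused at its C terminus to dT33, a "doubleTAL" staple protein, and the catalogue lists a His6 tag at the C-terminal end of the insert, useful for affinity purification although it is not separately annotated in the feature table. The annotation detects two spaced fragments with homology to the Xanthomonas TAL effector AvrBs3. This fits a protein made of two TAL effector DNA-binding domains joined in tandem, although the repeat regions themselves and their target sequences are not annotated. According to the record, the construct is used to produce the GFP-labelled dT33 staple protein. The associated work concerns the self-assembly of genetically encoded DNA–protein hybrid nanoscale shapes, where such two-headed DNA-binding proteins would hold defined sites of double-stranded DNA together, with the GFP providing a fluorescent label.
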