Addgene plasmid #89668: pSB1A3_GFP_dT33
Purpose: expression of doubleTAL staple protein dT33 with N-terminally fused cycle3-GFP
Depositing lab: Hendrik Dietz. Depositing organization: Technische Universitaet Muenchen (TUM). Publication: Self-assembly of genetically encoded DNA-protein hybrid nanoscale shapes. Praetorius F, Dietz H. Science. 2017 Mar 24;355(6331). pii: eaam5488. doi: 10.1126/science.aam5488. PubMed 28336611.
Backbone
  Vector backbone: pSB1A3
  Backbone manufacturer: igem parts registry
  Vector type: Bacterial Expression
Growth in bacteria
  Bacterial resistance: Ampicillin, 100 μg/mL
  Growth temperature: 37°C
  Growth strain: DH5alpha
  Copy number: High Copy
Gene/Insert
  Gene/Insert name: GFP_dT33
  Species: Synthetic
  Insert size (bp): 6000
  Promoter: T7
  Tag / fusion protein: His6 (C terminal on insert)
  Cloning method: Restriction Enzyme; 5′ cloning site unknown (unknown if destroyed); 3′ cloning site unknown (unknown if destroyed)
  Sequencing primers: 5′ attaccgcctttgagtgagc; 3′ tgccacctgacgtctaagaa
Terms and licenses: Academic/Nonprofit Terms; Industry Terms: Not Available to Industry
How to cite: pSB1A3_GFP_dT33 was a gift from Hendrik Dietz (Addgene plasmid # 89668 ; http://n2t.net/addgene:89668 ; RRID:Addgene_89668)
