>Addgene plasmid #89668 | pSB1A3_GFP_dT33 | depositor partial sequence | sequence record 173750 | ORF
ATGGGTAAAGGAGAAGAACTTTTCACTGGAGTTGTCCCAATTCTTGTTGAATTAGATGGTGATGTTAATG
GGCACAAATTTTCTGTCAGTGGAGAGGGTGAAGGTGATGCAACATACGGAAAACTTACCCTTAAATTTAT
TTGCACTACTGGAAAACTACCTGTTCCGTGGCCAACACTTGTCACTACTTTCTCTTATGGTGTTCAATGC
TTTTCCCGTTATCCGGATCATATGAAACGGCATGACTTTTTCAAGAGTGCCATGCCCGAAGGTTATGTAC
AGGAACGCACTATATCTTTCAAAGATGACGGGAACTACAAGACGCGTGCTGAAGTCAAGTTTGAAGGTGA
TACCCTTGTTAATCGTATCGAGTTAAAAGGTATTGATTTTAAAGAAGATGGAAACATTCTCGGACACAAA
CTCGAGTACAACTATAACTCACACAATGTATACATCACGGCAGACAAACAAAAGAATGGAATCAAAGCTA
ACTTCAAAATTCGCCACAACATTGAAGATGGATCCGTTCAACTAGCAGACCATTATCAACAAAATACTCC
AATTGGCGATGGCCCTGTCCTTTTACCAGACAACCATTACCTGTCCACACAATCTGCCCTTTCGAAAGAT
CCCAATGAAAAGAGAGACCACATGGTCCTTCTTGAGTTTGTAACAGCTGCTGGGATTACACATGGCATGG
ATGAACTATACAAGTGGGGTCTTAGCGCGGGCGCCGTAGATTTGAGAACTTTGGGATATTCACAGCAGCA
GCAGGAAAAGATCAAGCCCAAAGTGAGGTCGACAGTCGCGCAGCATCACGAAGCGCTGGTGGGTCATGGG
TTTACACATGCCCACATCGTAGCCTTGTCGCAGCACCCTGCAGCCCTTGGCACGGTCGCCGTCAAGTACC
AGGACATGATTGCGGCGTTGCCGGAAGCCACACATGAGGCGATCGTCGGTGTGGGGAAACAGTGGAGCGG
AGCCCGAGCGCTTGAGGCCCTGTTGACGGTCGCGGGAGAGCTGAGAGGGCCTCCCCTTCAGCTGGACACG
GGCCAGTTGCTGAAGATCGCGAAGCGGGGAGGAGTCACGGCGGTCGAGGCGGTGCACGCGTGGCGCAATG
CGCTCACGGGAGCACCCCTCAACCTGACCCCAGAGCAGGTCGTGGCCATTGCCTCGAATGGAGGTGGCAA
ACAGGCTCTGGAAACCGTACAACGATTGCTGCCGGTGCTGTGCCAAGCGCACGGGTTGACCCCAGAGCAG
GTCGTGGCGATCGCAAGCCACGACGGTGGCAAACAGGCTCTGGAAACAGTACAGAGGCTGTTGCCTGTGC
TGTGCCAAGCGCACGGACTTACCCCAGAGCAGGTCGTGGCAATCGCGAGCAATAACGGTGGCAAACAGGC
TCTGGAAACGGTGCAGAGGCTCCTTCCAGTGCTGTGCCAAGCGCACGGTTTAACCCCAGAGCAGGTCGTG
GCAATCGCCTCCAACATTGGTGGCAAACAGGCTCTGGAAACTGTCCAGCGCCTGCTTCCCGTGCTGTGCC
AAGCGCACGGGCTCACCCCAGAGCAGGTCGTGGCGATCGCAAGCCACGACGGTGGCAAACAGGCTCTGGA
AACAGTACAGAGGCTGTTGCCTGTGCTGTGCCAAGCGCACGGTCTGACCCCAGAGCAGGTCGTGGCAATC
GCGAGCAATAACGGTGGCAAACAGGCTCTGGAAACGGTGCAGAGGCTCCTTCCAGTGCTGTGCCAAGCGC
ACGGGTTAACCCCAGAGCAGGTCGTGGCAATCGCCTCCAACATTGGTGGCAAACAGGCTCTGGAAACTGT
CCAGCGCCTGCTTCCCGTGCTGTGCCAAGCGCACGGACTCACCCCAGAGCAGGTCGTGGCAATCGCCTCC
AACATTGGTGGCAAACAGGCTCTGGAAACTGTCCAGCGCCTGCTTCCCGTGCTGTGCCAAGCGCACGGTT
TGACCCCAGAGCAGGTCGTGGCAATCGCCTCCAACATTGGTGGCAAACAGGCTCTGGAAACTGTCCAGCG
CCTGCTTCCCGTGCTGTGCCAAGCGCACGGGTTGACCCCAGAGCAGGTCGTGGCGATCGCAAGCCACGAC
GGTGGCAAACAGGCTCTGGAAACAGTACAGAGGCTGTTGCCTGTGCTGTGCCAAGCGCACGGACTTACCC
CAGAGCAGGTCGTGGCAATCGCGAGCAATAACGGTGGCAAACAGGCTCTGGAAACGGTGCAGAGGCTCCT
TCCAGTGCTGTGCCAAGCGCACGGACTGACCCCAGAGCAGGTCGTGGCCATTGCCTCGAATGGAGGTGGC
AAACAGGCTCTGGAAACCGTACAACGATTGCTGCCGGTGCTGTGCCAAGCGCACGGCCTGACCCCAGAGC
AGGTCGTGGCCATTGCCTCGAATGGAGGTGGCAAACAGGCTCTGGAAACCGTACAACGATTGCTGCCGGT
GCTGTGCCAAGCGCACGGTTTAACCCCAGAGCAGGTCGTGGCAATCGCCTCCAACATTGGTGGCAAACAG
GCTCTGGAAACTGTCCAGCGCCTGCTTCCCGTGCTGTGCCAAGCGCACGGGCTCACCCCAGAGCAGGTCG
TGGCGATCGCAAGCCACGACGGTGGCAAACAGGCTCTGGAAACAGTACAGAGGCTGTTGCCTGTGCTGTG
CCAAGCGCACGGTCTGACCCCAGAGCAGGTCGTGGCAATCGCGAGCAATAACGGTGGCAAACAGGCTCTG
GAAACGGTGCAGAGGCTCCTTCCAGTGCTGTGCCAAGCGCACGGGTTAACCCCAGAGCAGGTCGTGGCGA
TCGCAAGCCACGACGGTGGCAAACAGGCTCTGGAAACAGTACAGAGGCTGTTGCCTGTGCTGTGCCAAGC
GCACGGACTCACCCCAGAGCAGGTCGTGGCGATCGCAAGCCACGACGGTGGCAAACAGGCTCTGGAAACA
GTACAGAGGCTGTTGCCTGTGCTGTGCCAAGCGCACGGGTTAACCCCAGAGCAGGTCGTGGCCATTGCCT
CGAATGGAGGTGGCAAACAGGCTCTGGAAACCGTACAACGATTGCTGCCGGTGCTGTGCCAAGCGCACGG
TCTGACCCCAGAGCAGGTCGTGGCGATCGCAAGCCACGACGGTGGCAAACAGGCTCTGGAAACAGTACAG
AGGCTGTTGCCTGTGCTGTGCCAAGCGCACGGACTGAGCGCGGGCGCCGTAGATTTGAGAACTTTGGGAT
ATTCACAGCAGCAGCAGGAAAAGATCAAGCCCAAAGTGAGGTCGACAGTCGCGCAGCATCACGAAGCGCT
GGTGGGTCATGGGTTTACACATGCCCACATCGTAGCCTTGTCGCAGCACCCTGCAGCCCTTGGCACGGTC
GCCGTCAAGTACCAGGACATGATTGCGGCGTTGCCGGAAGCCACACATGAGGCGATCGTCGGTGTGGGGA
AACAGTGGAGCGGAGCCCGAGCGCTTGAGGCCCTGTTGACGGTCGCGGGAGAGCTGAGAGGGCCTCCCCT
TCAGCTGGACACGGGCCAGTTGCTGAAGATCGCGAAGCGGGGAGGAGTCACGGCGGTCGAGGCGGTGCAC
GCGTGGCGCAATGCGCTCACGGGAGCACCCCTCAACCTGACCCCAGAGCAGGTCGTGGCGATCGCAAGCC
ACGACGGTGGCAAACAGGCTCTGGAAACAGTACAGAGGCTGTTGCCTGTGCTGTGCCAAGCGCACGGTTT
AACCCCAGAGCAGGTCGTGGCAATCGCCTCCAACATTGGTGGCAAACAGGCTCTGGAAACTGTCCAGCGC
CTGCTTCCCGTGCTGTGCCAAGCGCACGGGCTCACCCCAGAGCAGGTCGTGGCAATCGCCTCCAACATTG
GTGGCAAACAGGCTCTGGAAACTGTCCAGCGCCTGCTTCCCGTGCTGTGCCAAGCGCACGGGTTAACCCC
AGAGCAGGTCGTGGCCATTGCCTCGAATGGAGGTGGCAAACAGGCTCTGGAAACCGTACAACGATTGCTG
CCGGTGCTGTGCCAAGCGCACGGGTTGACCCCAGAGCAGGTCGTGGCGATCGCAAGCCACGACGGTGGCA
AACAGGCTCTGGAAACAGTACAGAGGCTGTTGCCTGTGCTGTGCCAAGCGCACGGACTTACCCCAGAGCA
GGTCGTGGCCATTGCCTCGAATGGAGGTGGCAAACAGGCTCTGGAAACCGTACAACGATTGCTGCCGGTG
CTGTGCCAAGCGCACGGACTGACCCCAGAGCAGGTCGTGGCGATCGCAAGCCACGACGGTGGCAAACAGG
CTCTGGAAACAGTACAGAGGCTGTTGCCTGTGCTGTGCCAAGCGCACGGCCTGACCCCAGAGCAGGTCGT
GGCAATCGCGAGCAATAACGGTGGCAAACAGGCTCTGGAAACGGTGCAGAGGCTCCTTCCAGTGCTGTGC
CAAGCGCACGGTTTAACCCCAGAGCAGGTCGTGGCAATCGCCTCCAACATTGGTGGCAAACAGGCTCTGG
AAACTGTCCAGCGCCTGCTTCCCGTGCTGTGCCAAGCGCACGGGCTCACCCCAGAGCAGGTCGTGGCCAT
TGCCTCGAATGGAGGTGGCAAACAGGCTCTGGAAACCGTACAACGATTGCTGCCGGTGCTGTGCCAAGCG
CACGGCCTAACCCCAGAGCAGGTCGTGGCCATTGCCTCGAATGGAGGTGGCAAACAGGCTCTGGAAACCG
TACAACGATTGCTGCCGGTGCTGTGCCAAGCGCACGGTCTGACCCCAGAGCAGGTCGTGGCGATCGCAAG
CCACGACGGTGGCAAACAGGCTCTGGAAACAGTACAGAGGCTGTTGCCTGTGCTGTGCCAAGCGCACGGG
TTAACCCCAGAGCAGGTCGTGGCAATCGCGAGCAATAACGGTGGCAAACAGGCTCTGGAAACGGTGCAGA
GGCTCCTTCCAGTGCTGTGCCAAGCGCACGGACTCACCCCAGAGCAGGTCGTGGCCATTGCCTCGAATGG
AGGTGGCAAACAGGCTCTGGAAACCGTACAACGATTGCTGCCGGTGCTGTGCCAAGCGCACGGGTTGACC
CCAGAGCAGGTCGTGGCGATCGCAAGCCACGACGGTGGCAAACAGGCTCTGGAAACAGTACAGAGGCTGT
TGCCTGTGCTGTGCCAAGCGCACGGACTTACCCCAGAGCAGGTCGTGGCCATTGCCTCGAATGGAGGTGG
CAAACAGGCTCTGGAAACCGTACAACGATTGCTGCCGGTGCTGTGCCAAGCGCACGGACTGACCCCAGAG
CAGGTCGTGGCAATCGCGAGCAATAACGGTGGCAAACAGGCTCTGGAAACGGTGCAGAGGCTCCTTCCAG
TGCTGTGCCAAGCGCACGGCCTGACCCCAGAGCAGGTCGTGGCAATCGCCTCCAACATTGGTGGCAAACA
GGCTCTGGAAACTGTCCAGCGCCTGCTTCCCGTGCTGTGCCAAGCGCACGGTTTAACCCCAGAGCAGGTC
GTGGCAATCGCCTCCAACATTGGTGGCAAACAGGCTCTGGAAACTGTCCAGCGCCTGCTTCCCGTGCTGT
GCCAAGCGCACGGGCTCACCCCAGAGCAGGTCGTGGCCATTGCCTCGAATGGAGGTGGCAAACAGGCTCT
GGAATCTATCGTTGCTCAGCTGTCACGTCCGGACCCGGCTCTGGCTGCTCTGACCAACGACCACCTGGTT
GCTCTGGCTTGCCTGGGTGGTCGTCCGGCTATGGACGCTGTTAAAAAAGGCCTAGTGCCGCGCGGCAGCC
ACCACCATCACCATCATTAA
